Addgene plasmid #90964: pRS313-PRP8
Purpose: yeast vector
Depositing lab: Christine Guthrie. Depositing organization: University of California, San Francisco (UCSF). Publication: Structural toggle in the RNaseH domain of Prp8 helps balance splicing fidelity and catalytic efficiency. Mayerle M, Raghavan M, Ledoux S, Price A, Stepankiw N, Hadjivassiliou H, Moehle EA, Mendoza SD, Pleiss JA, Guthrie C, Abelson J. Proc Natl Acad Sci U S A. 2017 Apr 17. pii: 201701462. doi: 10.1073/pnas.1701462114. PubMed 28416677.
Backbone
  Vector backbone: pRS313
  Vector type: Yeast Expression
  Selectable markers: HIS3
Growth in bacteria
  Bacterial resistance: Ampicillin, 100 μg/mL
  Growth temperature: 37°C
  Growth strain: DH5alpha
  Copy number: Unknown
Gene/Insert
  Gene/Insert name: PRP8
  Species: S. cerevisiae (budding yeast)
  Entrez Gene: PRP8 (a.k.a. YHR165C, DBF3, DNA39, RNA8, SLT21, USA2)
  Promoter: native
  Cloning method: Restriction Enzyme; 5′ cloning site XhoI (unknown if destroyed); 3′ cloning site SnaBI (unknown if destroyed)
  Sequencing primers: 5′ gene specific
Resource information
  A portion of this plasmid was derived from a plasmid made by: Kuhn and Brow, Genetics 155: 1667–1682; Price et al., RNA. 2014 Jan;20(1):46-60
Terms and licenses: Academic/Nonprofit Terms; Industry Terms: Not Available to Industry
How to cite: pRS313-PRP8 was a gift from Christine Guthrie (Addgene plasmid # 90964 ; http://n2t.net/addgene:90964 ; RRID:Addgene_90964)
