[The description below was written by a language model from this plasmid's Addgene catalogue record and pLannotate feature annotations shown in this document.]
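Description:
pRS313-PRP8 is a yeast–E. coli shuttle plasmid of about 14.6 kb that carries the Saccharomyces cerevisiae PRP8 gene in the pRS313 backbone. In yeast, the plasmid is maintained through a CEN6/ARS element, which gives stable, low-copy, centromere-based inheritance. It is selected by complementation of histidine auxotrophy through the HIS3 marker, which is driven by its own promoter. In bacteria, it replicates from a high-copy ColE1/pUC-type origin and is selected with ampicillin through the β-lactamase gene. The backbone also contains an f1 origin for single-stranded DNA production. Remnants of the lacZα/lac promoter region and the T3 and T7 promoters flank the cloning site, as is typical of pRS vectors.

The insert is a genomic fragment cloned between XhoI and SnaBI sites. It contains the complete PRP8 open reading frame of roughly 7.2 kb, and the record states that it is expressed from its native promoter. The annotation also detects partial coding sequences of CDC23 upstream and DNA2 downstream. These fit carry-over of neighbouring chromosomal sequence along with the natural PRP8 regulatory regions, rather than intentional payloads. No epitope tags or reporters are annotated. Prp8 is a large, essential U5 snRNP protein that acts as a scaffold at the catalytic core of the spliceosome, positioning the snRNAs and contacting the splice sites and branch region.

The stated purpose is only "yeast vector". The associated publication concerns the Prp8 RNaseH domain and the balance between splicing fidelity and catalytic efficiency, which suggests use as a near-physiological source of PRP8 in yeast genetic studies of splicing. The record does not say whether this copy is the wild-type reference or a mutant allele.
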