Features (pLannotate 1.2.2; 21 found; start..end, strand, type, name):
      1..7239    +  CDS            PRP8 (sequence partly withheld): PRP8_YEAST - Also known as DBF3, DNA39, RNA8, SLT21, USA2. Experimental evidence at protein level: Swiss-Prot protein existence level 1. Functions as a scaffold that mediates the ordered assembly of spliceosomal proteins and snRNAs. Required for association of BRR2 with the spliceosomal U5 snRNP, and the subsequent assembly of the U4/U6-U5 tri-snRNP complex. Functions as scaffold that positions spliceosomal U2, U5 and U6 snRNAs at splice sites on pre-mRNA substrates, so that splicing can occur. Interacts with both the 5' and the 3' splice site, as well as the branch region. Has a role in branc
   7771..9051    +  CDS            DNA2 (fragment): DNA2_YEAST - Experimental evidence at protein level: Swiss-Prot protein existence level 1. Key enzyme involved in DNA replication and DNA repair. Involved in Okazaki fragments processing by cleaving long flaps that escape FEN1: flaps that are longer than 27 nucleotides are coated by replication protein A complex (RPA), leading to recruit DNA2 which cleaves the flap until it is too short to bind RPA and becomes a substrate for FEN1. Also involved in 5'-end resection of DNA during double-strand break (DSB) repair by mediating the cleavage of 5'-ssDNA. Possesses different enzymatic activities, su
   9064..9082    -  promoter       T7 promoter: promoter for bacteriophage T7 RNA polymerase
   9085..9242    +  CDS            lacZα (fragment): LacZα fragment of β-galactosidase; lacZ fragment
   9246..9674    +  rep_origin     f1 ori (sequence partly withheld): f1 bacteriophage origin of replication; arrow indicates direction of (+) strand synthesis
   9702..9753    -  misc_feature   bom (fragment): basis of mobility region from pBR322
   9961..10623   -  CDS            HIS3: imidazoleglycerol-phosphate dehydratase, required for histidine biosynthesis; S. cerevisiae HIS3; yeast auxotrophic marker
  10624..10811   -  promoter       HIS3 promoter: S. cerevisiae HIS3
  10861..10941   +  CDS            MRM1 (fragment): MRM1_YEAST - Also known as PET56 From Saccharomyces cerevisiae (strain ATCC 204508 / S288c) (Baker's yeast).
  10942..10991   -  misc_feature   bom (fragment): basis of mobility region from pBR322
  11093..11128   -  CDS            rop (fragment): Rop protein, which maintains plasmids at low copy number; rop
  11203..11706   +  misc_feature   CEN/ARS: S. cerevisiae CEN6 centromere fused to an autonomously replicating sequence
  11736..11840   +  promoter       AmpR promoter: bla
  11841..12701   +  CDS            AmpR: β-lactamase; bla; confers resistance to ampicillin, carbenicillin, and related antibiotics
  12872..13460   +  rep_origin     ori: high-copy-number ColE1/pMB1/pBR322/pUC origin of replication
  13643..13735   +  CDS            lacI (fragment): lac repressor; lacI; The lac repressor binds to the lac operator to inhibit transcription in E. coli. This inhibition can be relieved by adding lactose or isopropyl-β-D-thiogalactopyranoside (IPTG).
  13748..13769   +  protein_bind   CAP binding site: CAP binding activates transcription in the presence of cAMP. E. coli catabolite activator protein
  13784..13814   +  promoter       lac promoter: promoter for the E. coli lac operon
  13818..13840   +  protein_bind   lac operator (fragment): The lac repressor binds to the lac operator to inhibit transcription in E. coli. This inhibition can be relieved by adding lactose or isopropyl-β-D-thiogalactopyranoside (IPTG). lac repressor encoded by lacI
  13883..13901   +  promoter       T3 promoter: promoter for bacteriophage T3 RNA polymerase
  13927..14421   +  CDS            CDC23 (fragment): CDC23_YEAST - Experimental evidence at protein level: Swiss-Prot protein existence level 1. Component of the anaphase promoting complex/cyclosome (APC/C), a cell cycle-regulated E3 ubiquitin-protein ligase complex that controls progression through mitosis and the G1 phase of the cell cycle. The APC/C is thought to confer substrate specificity and, in the presence of ubiquitin-conjugating E2 enzymes, it catalyzes the formation of protein-ubiquitin conjugates that are subsequently degraded by the 26S proteasome. In early mitosis, the APC/C is activated by CDC20 and targets securin PDS1, the B-ty
>Addgene plasmid #90964 | pRS313-PRP8 | addgene full sequence | sequence record 178479 | Addgene NGS Result
ATGAGTGGACTACCGCCCCCACCTCCTGGTTTTGAAGAGGACAGCGACTTAGCACTTCCACCACCACCAC
CACCACCGCCTGGATACGAAATCGAAGAACTGGATAATCCGATGGTGCCATCATCGGTAAATGAGGATAC
ATTCCTTCCGCCTCCACCACCTCCTCCAAGCAACTTCGAAATAAACGCTGAAGAAATTGTGGACTTCACA
TTACCACCGCCACCACCCCCTCCAGGTCTAGATGAATTAGAGACTAAAGCAGAAAAGAAAGTAGAATTAC
ATGGAAAGAGAAAATTGGACATAGGAAAAGATACTTTCGTCACTCGAAAATCAAGAAAGCGTGCAAAAAA
AATGACCAAAAAGGCAAAGAGAAGCAATTTATATACTCCTAAAGCCGAGATGCCACCGGAACATCTGCGA
AAGATTATTAATACTCACAGTGACATGGCCTCCAAAATGTACAATACTGATAAAAAGGCTTTTCTAGGCG
CTCTAAAGTATTTACCGCACGCGATTTTAAAATTGTTAGAGAACATGCCTCATCCATGGGAGCAAGCCAA
AGAAGTTAAAGTTTTATATCACACTTCAGGAGCCATAACATTTGTGAATGAAACACCAAGAGTAATAGAG
CCTGTATATACTGCCCAATGGTCAGCTACTTGGATAGCAATGAGGAGAGAAAAACGAGATAGAACACATT
TTAAAAGAATGAGATTTCCACCTTTCGATGATGACGAACCACCTCTGTCATATGAACAGCACATAGAAAA
TATCGAGCCACTGGATCCTATAAATCTTCCCTTAGACTCTCAAGATGATGAATATGTTAAAGATTGGCTC
TACGATTCCCGGCCCTTGGAGGAGGATAGTAAAAAGGTCAATGGTACATCTTATAAAAAGTGGAGTTTTG
ATTTACCTGAAATGTCGAACTTATATAGGTTATCAACGCCACTTAGAGATGAAGTAACTGACAAAAATTA
CTATTATCTTTTCGATAAAAAATCTTTTTTTAACGGTAAAGCCCTTAATAACGCAATCCCTGGAGGTCCT
AAATTTGAACCTTTATACCCAAGAGAAGAGGAGGAAGATTATAACGAATTCAACTCTATAGATAGAGTAA
TATTTAGGGTTCCTATTAGAAGCGAATATAAGGTAGCGTTTCCTCATCTATATAATTCCCGGCCCCGTTC
AGTGCGCATACCATGGTATAATAATCCAGTGTCGTGTATTATCCAGAACGATGAGGAGTACGACACGCCT
GCACTTTTTTTTGATCCATCGCTGAACCCAATACCTCACTTTATTGATAATAATTCATCCCTCAACGTAT
CAAATACAAAGGAAAACGGTGATTTCACTTTACCTGAAGATTTTGCACCTCTTTTGGCTGAAGAAGAAGA
ACTTATTTTGCCAAATACAAAAGATGCGATGTCGTTATATCATTCACCTTTTCCATTTAATAGAACTAAA
GGAAAAATGGTGAGAGCACAAGATGTTGCCCTGGCTAAAAAATGGTTTTTGCAACATCCTGACGAGGAGT
ATCCCGTTAAAGTTAAGGTCTCTTACCAAAAGCTCTTGAAGAACTACGTGCTAAATGAATTGCACCCTAC
TTTGCCAACAAACCACAACAAAACTAAGTTATTGAAGAGTTTAAAAAATACCAAGTATTTTCAACAAACT
ACAATTGATTGGGTAGAGGCAGGACTCCAGCTATGTCGACAAGGACACAATATGTTAAATTTATTAATCC
ACAGAAAGGGCCTAACTTATTTACATCTCGACTACAATTTCAATTTAAAACCAACTAAAACCTTAACCAC
AAAAGAACGTAAAAAGTCAAGACTTGGAAACTCATTTCATTTGATGCGTGAATTGCTAAAAATGATGAAA
CTGATTGTAGATACACATGTGCAGTTTAGGTTAGGAAATGTAGATGCCTTCCAGTTAGCAGATGGTATAC
ATTATATTTTGAACCACATAGGACAATTGACCGGTATTTATCGTTATAAATATAAAGTAATGCATCAAAT
CCGCGCATGTAAAGATCTGAAACATATCATATATTATAAGTTTAATAAAAATTTGGGAAAAGGACCTGGT
TGTGGATTTTGGCAACCTGCGTGGAGAGTGTGGCTAAATTTCTTAAGAGGCACTATACCACTACTCGAAA
GATATATTGGAAACCTTATCACACGTCAATTTGAAGGCCGTTCTAATGAAATTGTCAAAACTACAACTAA
ACAAAGACTTGACGCCTACTACGATCTTGAGTTACGAAACTCGGTCATGGATGACATTTTAGAAATGATG
CCTGAGAGTATTCGACAGAAAAAGGCAAGAACTATACTGCAACATTTAAGTGAGGCTTGGAGATGTTGGA
AGGCTAATATTCCATGGGATGTTCCTGGTATGCCAGCCCCAATCAAAAAAATAATTGAACGGTATATAAA
ATCCAAAGCTGATGCCTGGGTATCTGCAGCTCATTACAATCGAGAACGTATAAAGCGTGGAGCTCACGTC
GAAAAGACTATGGTTAAAAAAAATCTGGGGCGTTTAACGAGACTTTGGATCAAAAATGAGCAGGAACGTC
AAAGGCAAATACAGAAAAACGGTCCCGAAATTACTCCCGAAGAGGCTACGACCATATTTTCTGTTATGGT
TGAGTGGCTTGAATCAAGGAGCTTTTCACCAATACCATTTCCACCTTTAACTTACAAAAATGATACTAAG
ATATTAGTTCTTGCCCTCGAAGACCTAAAAGATGTCTACGCATCAAAAGTACGTTTAAATGCATCTGAAA
GGGAAGAACTTGCGTTGATAGAGGAGGCTTATGATAATCCTCACGATACTTTGAACAGAATCAAAAAGTA
CTTGTTGACCCAGCGAGTTTTTAAGCCTGTTGATATAACCATGATGGAAAACTATCAAAACATTTCCCCT
GTTTATTCAGTTGATCCCTTGGAAAAGATTACCGATGCATATCTTGATCAGTATTTATGGTACGAAGCTG
ACCAACGAAAGCTTTTCCCAAACTGGATTAAACCAAGTGATTCAGAGATACCACCTCTTCTGGTATACAA
GTGGACTCAGGGTATAAACAACCTATCTGAAATTTGGGATGTATCCAGAGGCCAATCTGCAGTTTTGCTT
GAGACTACTTTGGGTGAAATGGCCGAAAAAATTGACTTTACTTTACTTAATAGATTACTTCGCCTGATTG
TAGATCCTAATATTGCTGACTATATCACTGCAAAAAATAATGTTGTTATCAACTTTAAAGATATGAGTCA
CGTCAACAAATATGGCTTAATACGCGGGTTGAAGTTCGCTTCTTTCATATTCCAATATTACGGACTAGTT
ATAGATCTTTTACTATTGGGTCAGGAAAGGGCTACAGATTTGGCTGGTCCAGCTAACAATCCAAATGAAT
TTATGCAATTCAAGAGCAAAGAAGTAGAAAAGGCACATCCGATCAGACTTTACACCAGATATTTAGATCG
TATATATATGCTTTTTCACTTTGAAGAAGATGAGGGAGAGGAATTGACTGATGAATACTTGGCAGAGAAT
CCAGATCCAAACTTTGAAAACAGCATCGGATACAATAATAGAAAATGCTGGCCCAAAGATTCGCGCATGA
GGCTAATACGTCAGGACGTTAACCTAGGGCGAGCAGTGTTTTGGGAAATTCAAAGTAGGGTGCCAACTTC
GTTAACGTCAATTAAATGGGAAAATGCTTTTGTTTCCGTATACAGTAAAAACAATCCGAACTTACTCTTC
TCTATGTGTGGTTTTGAAGTCAGAATATTACCAAGACAAAGAATGGAAGAGGTGGTTTCTAACGATGAAG
GTGTTTGGGATTTAGTTGACGAAAGAACCAAGCAAAGAACTGCAAAAGCATATTTAAAGGTATCTGAAGA
AGAAATCAAAAAATTTGACAGCAGAATAAGAGGCATATTGATGGCCTCCGGTTCAACCACTTTTACTAAA
GTGGCCGCTAAATGGAACACTTCACTGATATCCCTTTTCACATACTTTAGAGAAGCCATTGTTGCCACGG
AGCCGTTATTAGATATCCTGGTGAAAGGAGAAACAAGAATTCAAAACCGTGTCAAACTTGGTTTAAATTC
GAAAATGCCAACAAGATTTCCACCTGCTGTTTTTTATACACCAAAAGAACTTGGTGGGTTGGGTATGATT
AGTGCTTCTCATATTTTAATTCCTGCATCTGACTTAAGTTGGTCAAAACAGACCGATACTGGAATTACGC
ATTTTCGTGCTGGTATGACGCACGAGGATGAAAAATTAATCCCAACTATCTTCCGTTACATCACTACTTG
GGAAAATGAATTTTTAGACTCTCAAAGGGTGTGGGCCGAGTATGCAACGAAAAGGCAGGAAGCTATTCAG
CAGAATAGGAGGTTAGCTTTTGAAGAACTTGAAGGATCGTGGGATCGTGGTATACCTCGTATTAGCACTT
TATTTCAAAGAGATCGACATACTCTAGCGTATGACAGAGGTCACAGAATCCGTAGGGAATTTAAACAGTA
CTCTCTAGAGAGAAACAGCCCCTTTTGGTGGACAAACTCCCACCATGACGGTAAATTATGGAATTTAAAT
GCCTATAGAACTGATGTGATTCAAGCCCTAGGAGGTATTGAAACAATTTTGGAACACACTTTATTTAAGG
GGACTGGTTTTAATTCATGGGAAGGTTTGTTTTGGGAAAAGGCGTCCGGGTTTGAGGATTCCATGCAATT
TAAGAAGCTAACTCATGCTCAAAGAACTGGTTTAAGCCAAATTCCAAATCGTAGATTTACCTTATGGTGG
TCACCAACTATTAACAGAGCAAATGTCTATGTCGGTTTCTTGGTGCAATTGGATCTGACTGGTATCTTCC
TCCATGGTAAAATTCCTACGTTAAAAATATCTTTAATTCAAATATTCCGTGCTCATTTGTGGCAAAAAAT
ACATGAAAGTATAGTTTTTGATATTTGTCAAATTCTCGATGGTGAGCTAGATGTTTTGCAAATTGAATCT
GTGACTAAAGAAACAGTGCATCCCCGCAAATCGTACAAGATGAATTCATCTGCCGCGGACATAACTATGG
AAAGTGTTCATGAATGGGAAGTTTCAAAACCCTCCCTATTACATGAAACAAATGACTCATTTAAGGGATT
GATTACCAACAAAATGTGGTTTGATGTACAATTGAGATACGGTGATTATGATTCTCATGATATATCTCGT
TATGTGAGGGCAAAATTCCTCGATTATACAACAGATAATGTCAGCATGTATCCCTCCCCAACAGGTGTTA
TGATCGGTATCGATTTGGCTTATAACATGTATGATGCCTATGGTAATTGGTTCAACGGATTAAAACCTTT
GATACAAAATAGTATGAGAACAATTATGAAAGCTAACCCAGCATTATATGTCCTTCGTGAACGTATTAGA
AAAGGTCTTCAAATATATCAATCTAGTGTACAGGAACCATTTTTAAACTCCTCAAACTATGCCGAGTTAT
TCAATAACGACATTAAACTCTTCGTTGACGACACTAATGTGTATAGAGTTACTGTCCACAAGACTTTTGA
AGGGAACGTTGCTACAAAAGCAATTAATGGTTGCATTTTCACTTTAAATCCAAAGACTGGGCATCTGTTT
CTGAAAATTATCCATACCTCTGTATGGGCCGGTCAAAAACGTTTAAGCCAATTGGCCAAATGGAAAACAG
CTGAGGAAGTTAGTGCTCTTGTGAGATCTTTGCCCAAAGAAGAGCAGCCAAAACAAATTATCGTCACAAG
AAAGGCAATGCTTGATCCTTTAGAGGTTCACATGCTTGACTTTCCTAACATAGCAATCAGGCCAACAGAG
CTGCGACTACCATTTTCAGCTGCAATGTCAATAGATAAACTTTCTGATGTTGTGATGAAAGCTACTGAAC
CTCAGATGGTTCTGTTTAACATTTATGATGATTGGTTAGACCGTATTTCATCGTACACTGCATTTTCTAG
ACTTACACTACTTTTAAGAGCTTTAAAGACGAACGAGGAAAGTGCCAAAATGATTCTACTCAGTGACCCC
ACGATCACTATCAAATCGTACCATTTATGGCCTTCATTCACTGATGAACAATGGATCACTATCGAATCTC
AAATGAGAGATTTGATTTTGACTGAGTACGGCAGAAAATACAATGTCAATATATCTGCCTTAACTCAAAC
GGAAATTAAAGATATTATATTGGGTCAAAATATCAAGGCACCATCTGTGAAGAGACAAAAAATGGCTGAA
TTAGAAGCTGCCAGGTCAGAAAAGCAGAACGACGAAGAAGCTGCAGGTGCATCAACTGTTATGAAAACTA
AAACTATCAATGCGCAAGGTGAGGAGATAGTTGTAGTAGCTTCCGCTGATTACGAAAGTCAAACGTTTAG
T
[735 nt withheld, positions 6442-7176]
TTACAGTTTAGCGAATTGGCGGGGGACGAAGAGTTAGAGGCCGAACAAATCGATGTATTTAGCTGAATAT
ATTCCCCAATAAACTGGAATCTGTTATTTCATAGATATATATGTAAGTATAAGTTTGTATGTATAATATT
CAACGCATTTTTTATGCCCGTCGTAGTTGCTACCTACCACACGATGATGTATTATAATTTCGGAACTACT
TCAAAGCTACGCTTTCCGCACTATGAAAAGCTATAAGTATGTGAAAATTGGTCATTGACTGTGATTCTAT
TTCAAAAAGTAACCAAAGGAGATAGACATCGTTCGGACAGAAAATGGTCCGTTGTCACTCCCATTCCATT
ATGTCCTTCATATAGAAATTGGATATTCTTGTTTTCATTTCGCGCAATAAAGCAATTCCGTGCGGCAGAA
AGAACTTATATATATTTAACTGATCTTACGCTATTTATGGCAAAACTTGTGTTACATTTTTGAAGATAAA
GTTACAATCATTACGGCAGCCTCAAAACAAAATTGGGAGAAAACATACTCAAGTGAGTACTCATTTTGTG
CAAGCAAACACTGACAATTGAAGAGATCGTCAGGATGCCCGGAACGCCACAGAAGAACAAGAGGTCTGCG
AGTATATCTGTTTCACCTGCGAAGAAGACAGAGGAAAAAGAAATAATACAAAATGATTCAAAGGCGATAT
TATCTAAGCAAACTAAGAGGAAAAAAAAGTATGCTTTTGCTCCTATAAATAACTTAAATGGGAAGAACAC
CAAGGTATCCAATGCAAGTGTCCTAAAGTCAATAGCCGTTTCACAAGTACGAAATACATCAAGAACAAAA
GATATAAACAAAGCAGTTAGCAAGAGCGTAAAGCAATTACCAAATTCACAAGTTAAACCGAAACGGGAAA
TGTCTAATTTGAGTAGGCATCACGATTTCACTCAAGACGAGGACGGCCCCATGGAAGAAGTAATATGGAA
ATATTCACCTTTACAACGAGATATGTCCGACAAAACAACAAGCGCTGCCGAATACTCTGATGACTACGAA
GATGTCCAAAATCCCTCTTCTACACCTATAGTCCCTAATCGACTGAAAACTGTTCTTAGTTTCACAAATA
TCCAAGTACCCAACGCTGACGTAAATCAACTCATTCAAGAAAATGGAAATGAGCAAGTGCGTCCTAAACC
AGCAGAAATATCTACCAGGGAGTCTCTCCGTAATATAGATGATATTCTCGATGATATAGAGGGCGATTTA
ACTATAAAACCGACGATAACGAAATTCAGCGATTTGCCATCTTCACCCATCAAGGCACCCAACGTTGAAA
AAAAAGCAGAGGTGAATGCAGAAGAAGTAGATAAAATGGATTCAACAGGAGATAGCAACGATGGCGATGA
CTCTTTGATAGATATTTTAACTCAAAAGTATGTTGAGAAACGCAAGAGTGAGAGTCAGATAACAATTCAA
GGCAACACCAATCAAAAAAGTGGAGCCCAGGAAAGTTGTGGGAAGAATGATAACACAAAATCGAGAGGAG
AAATTGAAGATCATGAAAATGTAGACAATCAAGCCAAAACAGGCAATGCATTTTATGAGAATGAAGAAGA
CAGTAATTGCCAAAGAATTAAAAAAAATGAAAAAATAGAATACAATTCTTCAGACGAATTTTCAGACGAT
TCACTAATTGAACTATTGAACGAAACTCAAACACAAGTGGAACCTAACACTATTGAACAAGATTTAGACA
AAGTGGAGAAAATGGTCTCTGACGATTTGAGAATTGCTACTGATTCCACTTTATCCGCATATGCTCTCAG
AGCTAAGTCTGGTGCTCCAAGAGACGGCGTAGTACGATTAGTAATAGTAAGCTTACCTCCAATTCGCCCT
ATAGTGAGTCGTATTACAATTCACTGGCCGTCGTTTTACAACGTCGTGACTGGGAAAACCCTGGCGTTAC
CCAACTTAATCGCCTTGCAGCACATCCCCCTTTCGCCAGCTGGCGTAATAGCGAAGAGGCCCGCACCGAT
CGCCCTTCCCAACAGTTGCGCAGCCTGAATGGCGAATGG
[124 nt withheld, positions 9246-9369]
C
[91 nt withheld, positions 9371-9461]
A
[49 nt withheld, positions 9463-9511]
CCTTTGACGTTGGAGTCCACGTTCTTT
[37 nt withheld, positions 9539-9575]
ACCCTATCTCGGTCTATTCTTTTGATTTATAAGGGATTTTGCCGATTTCGGCCTATTGGTTAAAAAATGA
GCTGATTTAACAAAAATTTAACGCGAATTTTAACAAAATATTAACGCTTACAATTTCCTGATGCGGTATT
TTCTCCTTACGCATCTGTGCGGTATTTCACACCGCATAGATCCGTCGAGTTCAAGAGAAAAAAAAAGAAA
AAGCAAAAAGAAAAAAGGAAAGCGCGCCTCGTTCAGAATGACACGTATAGAATGATGCATTACCTTGTCA
TCTTCAGTATCATACTGTTCGTATACATACTTACTGACATTCATAGGTATACATATATACACATGTATAT
ATATCGTATGCTGCAGCTTTAAATAATCGGTGTCACTACATAAGAACACCTTTGGTGGAGGGAACATCGT
TGGTACCATTGGGCGAGGTGGCTTCTCTTATGGCAACCGCAAGAGCCTTGAACGCACTCTCACTACGGTG
ATGATCATTCTTGCCTCGCAGACAATCAACGTGGAGGGTAATTCTGCTAGCCTCTGCAAAGCTTTCAAGA
AAATGCGGGATCATCTCGCAAGAGAGATCTCCTACTTTCTCCCTTTGCAAACCAAGTTCGACAACTGCGT
ACGGCCTGTTCGAAAGATCTACCACCGCTCTGGAAAGTGCCTCATCCAAAGGCGCAAATCCTGATCCAAA
CCTTTTTACTCCACGCACGGCCCCTAGGGCCTCTTTAAAAGCTTGACCGAGAGCAATCCCGCAGTCTTCA
GTGGTGTGATGGTCGTCTATGTGTAAGTCACCAATGCACTCAACGATTAGCGACCAGCCGGAATGCTTGG
CCAGAGCATGTATCATATGGTCCAGAAACCCTATACCTGTGTGGACGTTAATCACTTGCGATTGTGTGGC
CTGTTCTGCTACTGCTTCTGCCTCTTTTTCTGGGAAGATCGAGTGCTCTATCGCTAGGGGACCACCCTTT
AAAGAGATCGCAATCTGAATCTTGGTTTCATTTGTAATACGCTTTACTAGGGCTTTCTGCTCTGTCATCT
TTGCCTTCGTTTATCTTGCCTGCTCATTTTTTAGTATATTCTTCGAAGAAATCACATTACTTTATATAAT
GTATAATTCATTATGTGATAATGCCAATCGCTAAGAAAAAAAAAGAGTCATCCGCTAGGTGGAAAAAAAA
AAATGAAAATCATTACCGAGGCATAAAAAAATATAGAGTGTACTAGAGGAGGCCAAGAGTAATAGAAAAA
GAAAATTGCGGGAAAGGACTGTGTTATGACTTCCCTGACTAATGCCGTGTTCAAACGATACCTGGCAGTG
ACTCCTAGCGCTCACCAAGCTCTTAAAACGGGAATTTATGGTGCACTCTCAGTACAATCTGCTCTGATGC
CGCATAGTTAAGCCAGCCCCGACACCCGCCAACACCCGCTGACGCGCCCTGACGGGCTTGTCTGCTCCCG
GCATCCGCTTACAGACAAGCTGTGACCGTCTCCGGGAGCTGCATGTGTCAGAGGTTTTCACCGTCATCAC
CGAAACGCGCGAGACGAAAGGGCCTCGTGATACGCCTATTTTTATAGGTTAATGTCATGATAATAATGGT
TTCTTAGGGTCCTTTTCATCACGTGCTATAAAAATAATTATAATTTAAATTTTTTAATATAAATATATAA
ATTAAAAATAGAAAGTAAAAAAAGAAATTAAAGAAAAAATAGTTTTTGTTTTCCGAAGATGTAAAAGACT
CTAGGGGGATCGCCAACAAATACTACCTTTTATCTTGCTCTTCCTGCTCTCAGGTATTAATGCCGAATTG
TTTCATCTTGTCTGTGTAGAAGACCACACACGAAAATCCTGTGATTTTACATTTTACTTATCGTTAATCG
AATGTATATCTATTTAATCTGCTTTTCTTGTCTAATAAATATATATGTAAAGTACGCTTTTTGTTGAAAT
TTTTTAAACCTTTGTTTATTTTTTTTTCTTCATTCCGTAACTCTTCTACCTTCTTTATTTACTTTCTAAA
ATCCAAATACAAAACATAAAAATAAATAAACACAGAGTAAATTCCCAAATTATTCCATCATTAAAAGATA
CGAGGCGCGTGTAAGTTACAGGCAAGCGATCCGTCAGGTGGCACTTTTCGGGGAAATGTGCGCGGAACCC
CTATTTGTTTATTTTTCTAAATACATTCAAATATGTATCCGCTCATGAGACAATAACCCTGATAAATGCT
TCAATAATATTGAAAAAGGAAGAGTATGAGTATTCAACATTTCCGTGTCGCCCTTATTCCCTTTTTTGCG
GCATTTTGCCTTCCTGTTTTTGCTCACCCAGAAACGCTGGTGAAAGTAAAAGATGCTGAAGATCAGTTGG
GTGCACGAGTGGGTTACATCGAACTGGATCTCAACAGCGGTAAGATCCTTGAGAGTTTTCGCCCCGAAGA
ACGTTTTCCAATGATGAGCACTTTTAAAGTTCTGCTATGTGGCGCGGTATTATCCCGTATTGACGCCGGG
CAAGAGCAACTCGGTCGCCGCATACACTATTCTCAGAATGACTTGGTTGAGTACTCACCAGTCACAGAAA
AGCATCTTACGGATGGCATGACAGTAAGAGAATTATGCAGTGCTGCCATAACCATGAGTGATAACACTGC
GGCCAACTTACTTCTGACAACGATCGGAGGACCGAAGGAGCTAACCGCTTTTTTGCACAACATGGGGGAT
CATGTAACTCGCCTTGATCGTTGGGAACCGGAGCTGAATGAAGCCATACCAAACGACGAGCGTGACACCA
CGATGCCTGTAGCAATGGCAACAACGTTGCGCAAACTATTAACTGGCGAACTACTTACTCTAGCTTCCCG
GCAACAATTAATAGACTGGATGGAGGCGGATAAAGTTGCAGGACCACTTCTGCGCTCGGCCCTTCCGGCT
GGCTGGTTTATTGCTGATAAATCTGGAGCCGGTGAGCGTGGGTCTCGCGGTATCATTGCAGCACTGGGGC
CAGATGGTAAGCCCTCCCGTATCGTAGTTATCTACACGACGGGGAGTCAGGCAACTATGGATGAACGAAA
TAGACAGATCGCTGAGATAGGTGCCTCACTGATTAAGCATTGGTAACTGTCAGACCAAGTTTACTCATAT
ATACTTTAGATTGATTTAAAACTTCATTTTTAATTTAAAAGGATCTAGGTGAAGATCCTTTTTGATAATC
TCATGACCAAAATCCCTTAACGTGAGTTTTCGTTCCACTGAGCGTCAGACCCCGTAGAAAAGATCAAAGG
ATCTTCTTGAGATCCTTTTTTTCTGCGCGTAATCTGCTGCTTGCAAACAAAAAAACCACCGCTACCAGCG
GTGGTTTGTTTGCCGGATCAAGAGCTACCAACTCTTTTTCCGAAGGTAACTGGCTTCAGCAGAGCGCAGA
TACCAAATACTGTTCTTCTAGTGTAGCCGTAGTTAGGCCACCACTTCAAGAACTCTGTAGCACCGCCTAC
ATACCTCGCTCTGCTAATCCTGTTACCAGTGGCTGCTGCCAGTGGCGATAAGTCGTGTCTTACCGGGTTG
GACTCAAGACGATAGTTACCGGATAAGGCGCAGCGGTCGGGCTGAACGGGGGGTTCGTGCACACAGCCCA
GCTTGGAGCGAACGACCTACACCGAACTGAGATACCTACAGCGTGAGCTATGAGAAAGCGCCACGCTTCC
CGAAGGGAGAAAGGCGGACAGGTATCCGGTAAGCGGCAGGGTCGGAACAGGAGAGCGCACGAGGGAGCTT
CCAGGGGGAAACGCCTGGTATCTTTATAGTCCTGTCGGGTTTCGCCACCTCTGACTTGAGCGTCGATTTT
TGTGATGCTCGTCAGGGGGGCGGAGCCTATGGAAAAACGCCAGCAACGCGGCCTTTTTACGGTTCCTGGC
CTTTTGCTGGCCTTTTGCTCACATGTTCTTTCCTGCGTTATCCCCTGATTCTGTGGATAACCGTATTACC
GCCTTTGAGTGAGCTGATACCGCTCGCCGCAGCCGAACGACCGAGCGCAGCGAGTCAGTGAGCGAGGAAG
CGGAAGAGCGCCCAATACGCAAACCGCCTCTCCCCGCGCGTTGGCCGATTCATTAATGCAGCTGGCACGA
CAGGTTTCCCGACTGGAAAGCGGGCAGTGAGCGCAACGCAATTAATGTGAGTTAGCTCACTCATTAGGCA
CCCCAGGCTTTACACTTTATGCTTCCGGCTCGTATGTTGTGTGGAATTGTGAGCGGATAACAATTTCACA
CAGGAAACAGCTATGACCATGATTACGCCAAGCTCGAAATTAACCCTCACTAAAGGGAACAAAAGCTGGT
ACCGGGCCCCCCCTCGAGACTTCAAAGCATGGTTTGGTTTGGGCCAGGCTTATGCTCTCCTGGACATGCA
TTTATATTCTCTTTACTACTTCCAGAAAGCTTGCACTTTGAAACCTTGGGATCGTCGGATTTGGCAAGTA
TTGGGAGAATGTTATAGTAAGACGGGAAATAAGGTAGAAGCTATAAAATGCTACAAAAGATCCATAAAAG
CTTCACAAACGGTCGATCAAAATACTTCAATATATTACCGGTTAGCGCAACTATATGAAGAACTTGAAGA
CTTGCAAGAATGTAAGAAGTTCATGATGAAATGTGTAGATGTGGAAGAACTTCTGGAAGGTATAGTAACA
GATGAAACCGTGAAGGCTAGGCTTTGGCTGGCAATATTTGAGATTAAGGCAGGAAACTACCAATTGGCTT
ATGATTATGCCATGGGGGTATCTAGTGGAACGTCTCAAGAGATTGAAGAGGCTCGTATGCTGGCTCGGGA
GTGCAGAAGGCATATGTAGTGAAGTGAACATACACATAGCTATTCGTACTAAATGATATGAAATTTTTAT
AAATGCCAGGCTATATAGCTATTTAAAGTGACCATGGCAGAAGGATGAACCGAGGTAATACGGCTAGTAC
AAAAGCAACAAAGTTAGGAATACAATTTGAGAAACGAAGACCATAGAAAATACTTGTGCGATTGAACTTC
CTTCCAAAAAAAAAATAGCGTCAAAGAAAG
